>Addgene plasmid #87488 | NI-15 | addgene full sequence | sequence record 174664 | Addgene NGS Result
CTAAATTGTAAGCGTTAATATTTTGTTAAAATTCGCGTTAAATTTTTGTTAAATCAGCTCATTTTTTAAC
CAATAGGCCGAAATCGGCAAAATCCCTTATAAATCAAAAGAATAGACCGAGATAGGGTTGAGTGGCCGCT
ACAGGGCGCTCCCATTCGCCATTCAGGCTGCGCAACTGTTGGGAAGGGCGTTTCGGTGCGGGCCTCTTCG
CTATTACGCCAGCTGGCGAAAGGGGGATGTGCTGCAAGGCGATTAAGTTGGGTAACGCCAGGGTTTTCCC
AGTCACGACGTTGTAAAACGACGGCCAGTGAGCGCGACGTAATACGACTCACTATAGGGCGAATTGGCGG
AAGGCCGTCAAGGCCACGTGTCTTGTCCAGAGCTCGTATCCTGCAGTTAACCCCTGATCAAGTAGTCGCA
ATCGCGTCGAACATTGGGGGAAAGCAAGCCCTGGAAACCGTGCAAAGGTTGTTGCCGGTTCTCTGTCAAG
CCCACGGTTTAACTCCGGCGCAGGTCGTGCTGCAGGATACGGTACCTGGAGCACAAGACTGGCCTCATGG
GCCTTCCGCTCACTGCCCGCTTTCCAGTCGGGAAACCTGTCGTGCCAGCTGCATTAACATGGTCATAGCT
GTTTCCTTGCGTATTGGGCGCTCTCCGCTTCCTCGCTCACTGACTCGCTGCGCTCGGTCGTTCGGGTAAA
GCCTGGGGTGCCTAATGAGCAAAAGGCCAGCAAAAGGCCAGGAACCGTAAAAAGGCCGCGTTGCTGGCGT
TTTTCCATAGGCTCCGCCCCCCTGACGAGCATCACAAAAATCGACGCTCAAGTCAGAGGTGGCGAAACCC
GACAGGACTATAAAGATACCAGGCGTTTCCCCCTGGAAGCTCCCTCGTGCGCTCTCCTGTTCCGACCCTG
CCGCTTACCGGATACCTGTCCGCCTTTCTCCCTTCGGGAAGCGTGGCGCTTTCTCATAGCTCACGCTGTA
GGTATCTCAGTTCGGTGTAGGTCGTTCGCTCCAAGCTGGGCTGTGTGCACGAACCCCCCGTTCAGCCCGA
CCGCTGCGCCTTATCCGGTAACTATCGTCTTGAGTCCAACCCGGTAAGACACGACTTATCGCCACTGGCA
GCAGCCACTGGTAACAGGATTAGCAGAGCGAGGTATGTAGGCGGTGCTACAGAGTTCTTGAAGTGGTGGC
CTAACTACGGCTACACTAGAAGAACAGTATTTGGTATCTGCGCTCTGCTGAAGCCAGTTACCTTCGGAAA
AAGAGTTGGTAGCTCTTGATCCGGCAAACAAACCACCGCTGGTAGCGGTGGTTTTTTTGTTTGCAAGCAG
CAGATTACGCGCAGAAAAAAAGGATCTCAAGAAGATCCTTTGATCTTTTCTACGGGGTCTGACGCTCAGT
GGAACGAAAACTCACGTTAAGGGATTTTGGTCATGAGATTATCAAAAAGGATCTTCACCTAGATCCTTTT
AAATTAAAAATGAAGTTTTAAATCAATCTAAAGTATATATGAGTAAACTTGGTCTGACAGTTACCAATGC
TTAATCAGTGAGGCACCTATCTCAGCGATCTGTCTATTTCGTTCATCCATAGTTGCCTGACTCCCCGTCG
TGTAGATAACTACGATACGGGAGGGCTTACCATCTGGCCCCAGTGCTGCAATGATACCGCGAGAACCACG
CTCACCGGCTCCAGATTTATCAGCAATAAACCAGCCAGCCGGAAGGGCCGAGCGCAGAAGTGGTCCTGCA
ACTTTATCCGCCTCCATCCAGTCTATTAATTGTTGCCGGGAAGCTAGAGTAAGTAGTTCGCCAGTTAATA
GTTTGCGCAACGTTGTTGCCATTGCTACAGGCATCGTGGTGTCACGCTCGTCGTTTGGTATGGCTTCATT
CAGCTCCGGTTCCCAACGATCAAGGCGAGTTACATGATCCCCCATGTTGTGCAAAAAAGCGGTTAGCTCC
TTCGGTCCTCCGATCGTTGTCAGAAGTAAGTTGGCCGCAGTGTTATCACTCATGGTTATGGCAGCACTGC
ATAATTCTCTTACTGTCATGCCATCCGTAAGATGCTTTTCTGTGACTGGTGAGTACTCAACCAAGTCATT
CTGAGAATAGTGTATGCGGCGACCGAGTTGCTCTTGCCCGGCGTCAATACGGGATAATACCGCGCCACAT
AGCAGAACTTTAAAAGTGCTCATCATTGGAAAACGTTCTTCGGGGCGAAAACTCTCAAGGATCTTACCGC
TGTTGAGATCCAGTTCGATGTAACCCACTCGTGCACCCAACTGATCTTCAGCATCTTTTACTTTCACCAG
CGTTTCTGGGTGAGCAAAAACAGGAAGGCAAAATGCCGCAAAAAAGGGAATAAGGGCGACACGGAAATGT
TGAATACTCATACTCTTCCTTTTTCAATATTATTGAAGCATTTATCAGGGTTATTGTCTCATGAGCGGAT
ACATATTTGAATGTATTTAGAAAAATAAACAAATAGGGGTTCCGCGCACATTTCCCCGAAAAGTGCCAC
Features (pLannotate 1.2.2; 9 found; start..end, strand, type, name):
      3..134     -  rep_origin     M13 ori (fragment): M13 bacteriophage origin of replication; arrow indicates direction of (+) strand synthesis
    155..311     -  CDS            lacZα (fragment): LacZα fragment of β-galactosidase; lacZ fragment
    320..338     +  promoter       T7 promoter: promoter for bacteriophage T7 RNA polymerase
    391..498     +  CDS            avrXa10 (fragment): AVX10_XANOO - Experimental evidence at protein level: Swiss-Prot protein existence level 1. Avirulence protein. Induces the hypersensitive response (HR)in rice plants carrying the resistance gene Xa10. Activity depends on the presence of the core repeat domains; replacement with repeat domains from other proteins (AvrBs3 of X.euvesicatoria (AC P14727) or AvrXa7 of this organism) does not elicit the HR. Probably acts as a transcription factor in its host plant (rice) to induce plant resistance or disease. From Xanthomonas oryzae pv. oryzae.
    570..617     -  CDS            lacI (fragment): lac repressor; lacI; The lac repressor binds to the lac operator to inhibit transcription in E. coli. This inhibition can be relieved by adding lactose or isopropyl-β-D-thiogalactopyranoside (IPTG).
    654..694     -  rep_origin     RSF ori (fragment): Plasmids containing the RSF 1030 origin of replication can be propagated in E. coli cells that contain additional plasmids with compatible origins.
    772..1360    -  rep_origin     ori: high-copy-number ColE1/pMB1/pBR322/pUC origin of replication
   1531..2391    -  CDS            AmpR: β-lactamase; bla; confers resistance to ampicillin, carbenicillin, and related antibiotics
   2392..2496    -  promoter       AmpR promoter: bla
