[The description below was written by a language model from this plasmid's Addgene catalogue record and pLannotate feature annotations shown in this document.]
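Description:
NI-15 is a small (about 2.5 kb) bacterial storage plasmid built on the pMA-T gene-synthesis backbone, carrying one synthetic building block for the assembly of TAL effector DNA-binding domains. It is propagated in E. coli as a high-copy plasmid by means of a ColE1/pUC-type origin and is selected with ampicillin through a β-lactamase (AmpR) gene driven by its own bla promoter. The remaining backbone annotations are short remnants: partial matches to an M13 origin, lacZα, lacI and an RSF origin, plus a T7 promoter upstream of the insert. None of these appears to form a complete functional unit, and the record does not assign them any role.

The payload is a synthetic fragment of roughly 100 bp that the annotation software matches to part of AvrXa10, a TAL effector from Xanthomonas oryzae. This is consistent with a single TALE repeat unit of around 34 amino acids. By standard TALE nomenclature, "NI" refers to the repeat-variable diresidue that specifies adenine recognition. The "15" most likely indicates the position this module occupies in an ordered repeat array, although the record does not say so explicitly.

The plasmid is not an expression construct. Its stated purpose is to act as a template for amplifying the NI-15 fragment, as one member of a library of position-specific repeat modules. The amplified modules are then joined by isothermal assembly into custom TALE DNA-binding domains for TALENs or other designer TALE fusions. The cloning method used to insert the fragment is not recorded.
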