Addgene plasmid #87488: NI-15
Purpose: For library amplification of fragment NI-15
Depositing lab: Steve Pollard. Depositing organization: University of Edinburgh. Publication: STAR: a simple TAL effector assembly reaction using isothermal assembly. Gogolok S, Garcia-Diaz C, Pollard SM. Sci Rep. 2016 Sep 12;6:33209. doi: 10.1038/srep33209. PubMed 27615025.
Backbone
  Vector backbone: pMA-T
  Backbone manufacturer: Life Technologies
  Vector type: TALEN, Synthetic Biology ; TALE DBD library preparation
Growth in bacteria
  Bacterial resistance: Ampicillin, 100 μg/mL
  Growth temperature: 37°C
  Growth strain: DH5alpha
  Copy number: High Copy
Gene/Insert
  Gene/Insert name: NI-15
  Species: Synthetic
  Cloning method: Unknown
Terms and licenses: Academic/Nonprofit Terms; Industry Terms: Not Available to Industry
How to cite: NI-15 was a gift from Steve Pollard (Addgene plasmid # 87488 ; http://n2t.net/addgene:87488 ; RRID:Addgene_87488)
