>Addgene plasmid #87488 | NI-15 | depositor partial sequence | sequence record 170626 | NI-15 RVD flanked by BciVI sites
GTATCCTGCAGTTAACCCCTGATCAAGTAGTCGCAATCGCGTCGAACATTGGGGGAAAGCAAGCCCTGGA
AACCGTGCAAAGGTTGTTGCCGGTTCTCTGTCAAGCCCACGGTTTAACTCCGGCGCAGGTCGTGCTGCAG
GATAC
